Addgene plasmid #25036: MDH1-PGK-GFP-miR9
Depositing lab: Bob Weinberg. Depositing organization: Whitehead Institute for Biomedical Research. Publication: miR-9, a MYC/MYCN-activated microRNA, regulates E-cadherin and cancer metastasis. Ma L, Young J, Prabhala H, Pan E, Mestdagh P, Muth D, Teruya-Feldstein J, Reinhardt F, Onder TT, Valastyan S, Westermann F, Speleman F, Vandesompele J, Weinberg RA. Nat Cell Biol. 2010 Mar . 12(3):247-56. 10.1038/ncb2024 PubMed 20173740.
Backbone
  Vector backbone: MDH1-PGK-GFP 2.0
  Backbone manufacturer: Chang-Zheng Chen, Addgene plasmid 11375
  Backbone size w/o insert (bp): 6963
  Vector type: Mammalian Expression, Retroviral, RNAi
Growth in bacteria
  Bacterial resistance: Ampicillin, 100 μg/mL
  Growth temperature: 37°C
  Growth strain: DH5alpha
  Copy number: High Copy
Gene/Insert
  Gene/Insert name: mir-9-3
  Species: H. sapiens (human)
  Insert size (bp): 313
  Entrez Gene: MIR9-3 (a.k.a. MIRN9-3, hsa-mir-9-3, miRNA9-3, mir-9-3)
  Cloning method: Restriction Enzyme; 5′ cloning site EcoRI (unknown if destroyed); 3′ cloning site XhoI (unknown if destroyed)
  Sequencing primers: 5′ EGFP-C; 3′ H1, tcgctatgtgttctgggaaa
Terms and licenses: Academic/Nonprofit Terms; Industry Terms: Not Available to Industry
Depositor comments: The mir-9-3 gene was PCR-amplified from normal human genomic DNA and cloned into the MDH-PGK-GFP 2.0 retroviral vector. It includes the miR-9 stem-loop and ~100bp flanking sequences on both sides.
How to cite: MDH1-PGK-GFP-miR9 was a gift from Bob Weinberg (Addgene plasmid # 25036 ; http://n2t.net/addgene:25036 ; RRID:Addgene_25036)
