[The description below was written by a language model from this plasmid's Addgene catalogue record.]
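Description:
MDH1-PGK-GFP-miR9 is a retroviral mammalian expression plasmid for ectopic expression of the human microRNA miR-9. It is built on the MDH1-PGK-GFP 2.0 backbone (about 7 kb without insert), a vector classed in the record as mammalian expression, retroviral and RNAi. In bacteria it is maintained as a high-copy plasmid under ampicillin selection. The record does not include a feature table, so the origin of replication, the LTRs and the packaging elements expected of a retroviral vector are not itemised.

The insert is a 313 bp fragment of the human MIR9-3 locus, PCR-amplified from normal human genomic DNA and cloned between EcoRI and XhoI sites. It comprises the miR-9 stem-loop plus roughly 100 bp of native flanking sequence on each side, context that generally lets the cellular microRNA-processing machinery recognise the transcript as a primary miRNA and process it to the mature form. The promoter driving the miRNA is not explicitly stated. The backbone name and the use of an H1 sequencing primer suggest an H1 (RNA polymerase III) promoter next to the cloning site, and the name likewise implies a separate PGK promoter-driven GFP cassette that would serve as a fluorescent marker for identifying or sorting transduced cells. No mammalian drug-selection marker is recorded.

After packaging into retroviral particles, the construct can be used for stable delivery and overexpression of miR-9 in mammalian cells. The associated publication examined miR-9 as a MYC/MYCN-activated microRNA that regulates E-cadherin and cancer metastasis, so it suits gain-of-function studies of this kind.
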