>Addgene plasmid #25036 | MDH1-PGK-GFP-miR9 | addgene partial sequence | sequence record 30948 | 25036 with EGFP-C
GAGCTGTACAGTAATGAATTAATTAAGAATTGCGGCCGCGTCGACCTGCAGCCAAGCTTATCGATAAAAT
AAAAGATTTTATTTAGTCTCCAGAAAAAGGGGGGAATGAAAGACCCCACCTGTAGGTTTGGCAAGAATTC
TTAATTAAAAATGGAGTCCGCTGGGCCGGCGCTGGGCTCCTCTCGGCTCCTCTGGCTCTTGCGGGCCGGG
CCGGGGCGGTCGGTGGGGCGGGCGCTCGCACGCAGAAGTTGTGAGAATCATTTCTACTTTCGGTTATCTA
GCTTTATGACGGCTCTGTGGCACTCATACAGCTAGATAACCAAAGAGAGAAACGGGCCTCCCTTAGCCAG
TGCCGCTGCCGCGCCGTGGGCTCCACGTGCTGCTGCCTGCCGAGCGCGGGAGCCTGAGCGGACGCCGTGC
CCGGATCCTGGGGCGCACGGGCTCGAGTGGTCTCATACAGAACTTATAAGATTCCCAAATCCAAAGACAT
TTCACGTTTATGGTGATTTCCCAGAACACATAGCGACATGCAAATATTGGGATCCGCTAGCTTAAGTAAC
GCCATTTTGCAAGGCATGGAAAATACATAACTGAGAATAGAGAAGTTCAGATCAAGGTTAGGAACAGAGA
GACAGCAGAATATGGGCCAAACAGGATATCTGTGGTAAGCAGTTCCTGCCCCGGCTCAGGGCCAAGAACA
GATGGTCCCCAGATGCGGTCCCGCCCTCAGCAGTTTCTAGAGAACCATCAGATGTTTCCAGGGTGCCCCA
AGGACCTGAAATGACCCTGTGCCTTATTTGAACTAACCAATCAGTTCGCTTCTCGCTTCTGTTCGCGCGC
TTCTGCTCCCCGAGCTCAATAAAAGAGCCCACAACCCCTCACTCGGCGCGCCAGTCCTCCGATAGACTGC
GTCGCCCGGGTACCCGTGTATCCAAT
